Addgene plasmid #214326: pET28_human-pro-IL-18_LES33AAA
Purpose: Protein overexpression in bacteria
Depositing lab: Jonathan Kagan. Depositing organization: Boston Children's Hospital. Publication: Structural insights into cytokine cleavage by inflammatory caspase-4. Devant P, Dong Y, Mintseris J, Ma W, Gygi SP, Wu H, Kagan JC. Nature. 2023 Dec;624(7991):451-459. doi: 10.1038/s41586-023-06751-9. Epub 2023 Nov 22. PubMed 37993712.
Backbone
  Vector backbone: pET28a
  Backbone size w/o insert (bp): 5400
  Vector type: Bacterial Expression
Growth in bacteria
  Bacterial resistance: Kanamycin, 50 μg/mL
  Growth temperature: 37°C
  Growth strain: DH5alpha
  Copy number: High Copy
Gene/Insert
  Gene/Insert name: IL18 (alt names: pro-IL-18; Pro-Interleukin-18)
  Species: H. sapiens (human)
  Mutation: LES33AAA
  Entrez Gene: IL18 (a.k.a. IGIF, IL-18, IL-1g, IL1F4)
  Promoter: T7
  Tag / fusion protein: His-TEV (N terminal on insert)
  Cloning method: Restriction Enzyme; 5′ cloning site BamHI (not destroyed); 3′ cloning site EcoRI (not destroyed)
  Sequencing primers: 5′ T7-fwd; 3′ T7-term
Terms and licenses: Academic/Nonprofit Terms; Industry Terms: Not Available to Industry
How to cite: pET28_human-pro-IL-18_LES33AAA was a gift from Jonathan Kagan (Addgene plasmid # 214326 ; http://n2t.net/addgene:214326 ; RRID:Addgene_214326)
