[The description below was written by a language model from this plasmid's Addgene catalogue record and pLannotate feature annotations shown in this document.]
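Description:
pET28_human-pro-IL-18_LES33AAA is a bacterial expression plasmid built on the pET28a backbone for overproducing a mutant form of human pro-interleukin-18 in E. coli. It replicates from a ColE1/pBR322-type origin accompanied by the rop gene and bom region, is selected with kanamycin through the aph(3')-Ia KanR gene, and also carries an f1 phage origin. The catalogue lists it as high copy, although the annotated rop gene normally moderates copy number in pBR322-derived vectors. Short fragments annotated as TcR, an AmpR promoter piece and a predicted E. coli ORF appear to be backbone remnants rather than functional markers.

The expression cassette is the standard pET arrangement: a T7 promoter followed immediately by a lac operator, the T7 gene 10 ribosome binding site, the coding region, and a T7 terminator. The plasmid-borne lacI gene supplies repressor, so transcription depends on T7 RNA polymerase in the host and is inducible with IPTG. The open reading frame begins with an N-terminal His tag (partially matched in the annotation as a capTEV fragment), followed by the vector's thrombin site and a TEV protease site, then the IL18 coding sequence inserted between BamHI and EcoRI. This allows affinity purification and subsequent tag removal by TEV cleavage. A vector-derived His-tag sequence is also annotated downstream of the insert, but the record does not indicate whether it is translated.

The insert carries the LES33AAA mutation, an alanine substitution of three residues in the pro-domain region. The record does not state its functional effect, but the associated publication concerns structural analysis of cytokine cleavage by inflammatory caspase-4, which suggests the purified recombinant protein was used in such biochemical or structural studies.
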