Features (pLannotate 1.2.2; 22 found; start..end, strand, type, name):
     26..73      -  terminator     T7 terminator: transcription terminator for bacteriophage T7 RNA polymerase
     81..130     -  CDS            SET1 (fragment): solubility-enhancement tag derived from T7 phage gene 10B
    140..157     -  CDS            9xHis (fragment): 9xHis affinity tag
    201..779     -  CDS            IL18: IL18_HUMAN - Also known as IGIF, IL1F4. Experimental evidence at protein level: Swiss-Prot protein existence level 1. A proinflammatory cytokine primarily involved in polarized T- helper 1 (Th1) cell and natural killer (NK) cell immune responses (Probable). Upon binding to IL18R1 and IL18RAP, forms a signaling ternary complex which activates NF-kappa-B, triggering synthesis of inflammatory mediators (PubMed:14528293, PubMed:25500532). Synergizes with IL12/interleukin-12 to induce IFNG synthesis from T-helper 1 (Th1) cells and natural killer (NK) cells (Probable) (PubMed:10653850). From Homo sa
    786..806     -  CDS            TEV site: tobacco etch virus (TEV) protease recognition and cleavage site
    813..830     -  CDS            thrombin site: thrombin recognition and cleavage site
    841..857     -  CDS            capTEV™ (fragment): composite tag for in vivo biotinylation, TEV protease cleavage, and 6xHis tagging
    876..898     -  RBS            RBS: efficient ribosome binding site from bacteriophage T7 gene 10 (Olins and Rangwala, 1989)
    913..937     -  protein_bind   lac operator: The lac repressor binds to the lac operator to inhibit transcription in E. coli. This inhibition can be relieved by adding lactose or isopropyl-β-D-thiogalactopyranoside (IPTG). lac repressor encoded by lacI
    938..956     -  promoter       T7 promoter: promoter for bacteriophage T7 RNA polymerase
    978..1257    +  CDS            TcR (fragment): tetracycline efflux protein; tet; confers resistance to tetracycline
   1265..1342    +  promoter       lacI promoter: lacI
   1343..2425    +  CDS            lacI: lac repressor; lacI; The lac repressor binds to the lac operator to inhibit transcription in E. coli. This inhibition can be relieved by adding lactose or isopropyl-β-D-thiogalactopyranoside (IPTG).
   2438..2459    +  protein_bind   CAP binding site: CAP binding activates transcription in the presence of cAMP. E. coli catabolite activator protein
   2474..2765    +  CDS            TcR (fragment): tetracycline efflux protein; tet; confers resistance to tetracycline
   2837..3217    -  CDS            YPB1_ECOLX: Protein predicted: Swiss-Prot protein existence level 4. From Escherichia coli.
   3234..3425    +  CDS            rop: Rop protein, which maintains plasmids at low copy number; rop
   3527..3666    +  misc_feature   bom: basis of mobility region from pBR322
   3852..4440    -  rep_origin     ori: high-copy-number ColE1/pMB1/pBR322/pUC origin of replication
   4562..5377    +  CDS            KanR: aminoglycoside phosphotransferase; aph(3')-Ia; confers resistance to kanamycin in bacteria or G418 (Geneticin®) in eukaryotes
   5386..5443    -  promoter       AmpR promoter (fragment): bla
   5496..5924    -  rep_origin     f1 ori (sequence partly withheld): f1 bacteriophage origin of replication; arrow indicates direction of (+) strand synthesis
>Addgene plasmid #214326 | pET28_human-pro-IL-18_LES33AAA | addgene full sequence | sequence record 423174 | Addgene NGS Result
ATCCGGATATAGTTCCTCCTTTCAGCAAAAAACCCCTCAAGACCCGTTTAGAGGCCCCAAGGGGTTATGC
TAGTTATTGCTCAGCGGTGGCAGCAGCCAACTCAGCTTCCTTTCGGGCTTTGTTAGCAGCCGGATCTCAG
TGGTGGTGGTGGTGGTGCTCGAGTGCGGCCGCAAGCTTGTCGACGGAGCTCGAATTCCTAGTCTTCGTTT
TGAACAGTGAACATTATAGATCTATCCCCCAATTCATCCTCTTTTTTCAAAATGAGTTTAAAAAGGTCTC
TCTCTTTTTCACAAGCTAGAAAGTATCCTTCGTATGATGAAGATTCAAATTGCATCTTATTATCATGTCC
TGGGACACTTCTCTGAAAGAATATGATGTCACTTTTTGTATCCTTGATGTTATCAGGAGGATTCATTTCC
TTAAAGGAAATAATTTTGTTCTCACAGGAGAGAGTTGAAATTTTCTCACACTTCACAGAGATAGTTACAG
CCATACCTCTAGGCTGGCTATCTTTATACATACTTATAATAAATATGGTCCGGGGTGCATTATCTCTACA
GTCAGAATCAGTCATATCTTCAAATAGAGGCCGATTTCCTTGGTCAATGAAGAGAACTTGGTCATTCAAA
TTTCTTATGACTGATAATTTAGATTCAAGCTTGCCAAAGTAATCAGCGGCAGCGTTTTCATCATCTTCAG
CTATAAAGTAAAGCGTATTGTCAATAAATTTCATTGCCACAAAGTTGATGCAATTGTCTTCTACTGGTTC
AGCAGCCATGGATCCGCCCTGAAAATACAGGTTTTCCATATGGCTGCCGCGCGGCACCAGGCCGCTGCTG
TGATGATGATGATGATGGCTGCTGCCCATGGTATATCTCCTTCTTAAAGTTAAACAAAATTATTTCTAGA
GGGGAATTGTTATCCGCTCACAATTCCCCTATAGTGAGTCGTATTAATTTCGCGGGATCGAGATCTCGAT
CCTCTACGCCGGACGCATCGTGGCCGGCATCACCGGCGCCACAGGTGCGGTTGCTGGCGCCTATATCGCC
GACATCACCGATGGGGAAGATCGGGCTCGCCACTTCGGGCTCATGAGCGCTTGTTTCGGCGTGGGTATGG
TGGCAGGCCCCGTGGCCGGGGGACTGTTGGGCGCCATCTCCTTGCATGCACCATTCCTTGCGGCGGCGGT
GCTCAACGGCCTCAACCTACTACTGGGCTGCTTCCTAATGCAGGAGTCGCATAAGGGAGAGCGTCGAGAT
CCCGGACACCATCGAATGGCGCAAAACCTTTCGCGGTATGGCATGATAGCGCCCGGAAGAGAGTCAATTC
AGGGTGGTGAATGTGAAACCAGTAACGTTATACGATGTCGCAGAGTATGCCGGTGTCTCTTATCAGACCG
TTTCCCGCGTGGTGAACCAGGCCAGCCACGTTTCTGCGAAAACGCGGGAAAAAGTGGAAGCGGCGATGGC
GGAGCTGAATTACATTCCCAACCGCGTGGCACAACAACTGGCGGGCAAACAGTCGTTGCTGATTGGCGTT
GCCACCTCCAGTCTGGCCCTGCACGCGCCGTCGCAAATTGTCGCGGCGATTAAATCTCGCGCCGATCAAC
TGGGTGCCAGCGTGGTGGTGTCGATGGTAGAACGAAGCGGCGTCGAAGCCTGTAAAGCGGCGGTGCACAA
TCTTCTCGCGCAACGCGTCAGTGGGCTGATCATTAACTATCCGCTGGATGACCAGGATGCCATTGCTGTG
GAAGCTGCCTGCACTAATGTTCCGGCGTTATTTCTTGATGTCTCTGACCAGACACCCATCAACAGTATTA
TTTTCTCCCATGAAGACGGTACGCGACTGGGCGTGGAGCATCTGGTCGCATTGGGTCACCAGCAAATCGC
GCTGTTAGCGGGCCCATTAAGTTCTGTCTCGGCGCGTCTGCGTCTGGCTGGCTGGCATAAATATCTCACT
CGCAATCAAATTCAGCCGATAGCGGAACGGGAAGGCGACTGGAGTGCCATGTCCGGTTTTCAACAAACCA
TGCAAATGCTGAATGAGGGCATCGTTCCCACTGCGATGCTGGTTGCCAACGATCAGATGGCGCTGGGCGC
AATGCGCGCCATTACCGAGTCCGGGCTGCGCGTTGGTGCGGATATCTCGGTAGTGGGATACGACGATACC
GAAGACAGCTCATGTTATATCCCGCCGTTAACCACCATCAAACAGGATTTTCGCCTGCTGGGGCAAACCA
GCGTGGACCGCTTGCTGCAACTCTCTCAGGGCCAGGCGGTGAAGGGCAATCAGCTGTTGCCCGTCTCACT
GGTGAAAAGAAAAACCACCCTGGCGCCCAATACGCAAACCGCCTCTCCCCGCGCGTTGGCCGATTCATTA
ATGCAGCTGGCACGACAGGTTTCCCGACTGGAAAGCGGGCAGTGAGCGCAACGCAATTAATGTAAGTTAG
CTCACTCATTAGGCACCGGGATCTCGACCGATGCCCTTGAGAGCCTTCAACCCAGTCAGCTCCTTCCGGT
GGGCGCGGGGCATGACTATCGTCGCCGCACTTATGACTGTCTTCTTTATCATGCAACTCGTAGGACAGGT
GCCGGCAGCGCTCTGGGTCATTTTCGGCGAGGACCGCTTTCGCTGGAGCGCGACGATGATCGGCCTGTCG
CTTGCGGTATTCGGAATCTTGCACGCCCTCGCTCAAGCCTTCGTCACTGGTCCCGCCACCAAACGTTTCG
GCGAGAAGCAGGCCATTATCGCCGGCATGGCGGCCCCACGGGTGCGCATGATCGTGCTCCTGTCGTTGAG
GACCCGGCTAGGCTGGCGGGGTTGCCTTACTGGTTAGCAGAATGAATCACCGATACGCGAGCGAACGTGA
AGCGACTGCTGCTGCAAAACGTCTGCGACCTGAGCAACAACATGAATGGTCTTCGGTTTCCGTGTTTCGT
AAAGTCTGGAAACGCGGAAGTCAGCGCCCTGCACCATTATGTTCCGGATCTGCATCGCAGGATGCTGCTG
GCTACCCTGTGGAACACCTACATCTGTATTAACGAAGCGCTGGCATTGACCCTGAGTGATTTTTCTCTGG
TCCCGCCGCATCCATACCGCCAGTTGTTTACCCTCACAACGTTCCAGTAACCGGGCATGTTCATCATCAG
TAACCCGTATCGTGAGCATCCTCTCTCGTTTCATCGGTATCATTACCCCCATGAACAGAAATCCCCCTTA
CACGGAGGCATCAGTGACCAAACAGGAAAAAACCGCCCTTAACATGGCCCGCTTTATCAGAAGCCAGACA
TTAACGCTTCTGGAGAAACTCAACGAGCTGGACGCGGATGAACAGGCAGACATCTGTGAATCGCTTCACG
ACCACGCTGATGAGCTTTACCGCAGCTGCCTCGCGCGTTTCGGTGATGACGGTGAAAACCTCTGACACAT
GCAGCTCCCGGAGACGGTCACAGCTTGTCTGTAAGCGGATGCCGGGAGCAGACAAGCCCGTCAGGGCGCG
TCAGCGGGTGTTGGCGGGTGTCGGGGCGCAGCCATGACCCAGTCACGTAGCGATAGCGGAGTGTATACTG
GCTTAACTATGCGGCATCAGAGCAGATTGTACTGAGAGTGCACCATTGCGGTGTGAAATACCGCACAGAT
GCGTAAGGAGAAAATACCGCATCAGGCGCTCTTCCGCTTCCTCGCTCACTGACTCGCTGCGCTCGGTCGT
TCGGCTGCGGCGAGCGGTATCAGCTCACTCAAAGGCGGTAATACGGTTATCCACAGAATCAGGGGATAAC
GCAGGAAAGAACATGTGAGCAAAAGGCCAGCAAAAGGCCAGGAACCGTAAAAAGGCCGCGTTGCTGGCGT
TTTTCCATAGGCTCCGCCCCCCTGACGAGCATCACAAAAATCGACGCTCAAGTCAGAGGTGGCGAAACCC
GACAGGACTATAAAGATACCAGGCGTTTCCCCCTGGAAGCTCCCTCGTGCGCTCTCCTGTTCCGACCCTG
CCGCTTACCGGATACCTGTCCGCCTTTCTCCCTTCGGGAAGCGTGGCGCTTTCTCATAGCTCACGCTGTA
GGTATCTCAGTTCGGTGTAGGTCGTTCGCTCCAAGCTGGGCTGTGTGCACGAACCCCCCGTTCAGCCCGA
CCGCTGCGCCTTATCCGGTAACTATCGTCTTGAGTCCAACCCGGTAAGACACGACTTATCGCCACTGGCA
GCAGCCACTGGTAACAGGATTAGCAGAGCGAGGTATGTAGGCGGTGCTACAGAGTTCTTGAAGTGGTGGC
CTAACTACGGCTACACTAGAAGGACAGTATTTGGTATCTGCGCTCTGCTGAAGCCAGTTACCTTCGGAAA
AAGAGTTGGTAGCTCTTGATCCGGCAAACAAACCACCGCTGGTAGCGGTGGTTTTTTTGTTTGCAAGCAG
CAGATTACGCGCAGAAAAAAAGGATCTCAAGAAGATCCTTTGATCTTTTCTACGGGGTCTGACGCTCAGT
GGAACGAAAACTCACGTTAAGGGATTTTGGTCATGAACAATAAAACTGTCTGCTTACATAAACAGTAATA
CAAGGGGTGTTATGAGCCATATTCAACGGGAAACGTCTTGCTCTAGGCCGCGATTAAATTCCAACATGGA
TGCTGATTTATATGGGTATAAATGGGCTCGCGATAATGTCGGGCAATCAGGTGCGACAATCTATCGATTG
TATGGGAAGCCCGATGCGCCAGAGTTGTTTCTGAAACATGGCAAAGGTAGCGTTGCCAATGATGTTACAG
ATGAGATGGTCAGACTAAACTGGCTGACGGAATTTATGCCTCTTCCGACCATCAAGCATTTTATCCGTAC
TCCTGATGATGCATGGTTACTCACCACTGCGATCCCCGGGAAAACAGCATTCCAGGTATTAGAAGAATAT
CCTGATTCAGGTGAAAATATTGTTGATGCGCTGGCAGTGTTCCTGCGCCGGTTGCATTCGATTCCTGTTT
GTAATTGTCCTTTTAACAGCGATCGCGTATTTCGTCTCGCTCAGGCGCAATCACGAATGAATAACGGTTT
GGTTGATGCGAGTGATTTTGATGACGAGCGTAATGGCTGGCCTGTTGAACAAGTCTGGAAAGAAATGCAT
AAACTTTTGCCATTCTCACCGGATTCAGTCGTCACTCATGGTGATTTCTCACTTGATAACCTTATTTTTG
ACGAGGGGAAATTAATAGGTTGTATTGATGTTGGACGAGTCGGAATCGCAGACCGATACCAGGATCTTGC
CATCCTATGGAACTGCCTCGGTGAGTTTTCTCCTTCATTACAGAAACGGCTTTTTCAAAAATATGGTATT
GATAATCCTGATATGAATAAATTGCAGTTTCATTTGATGCTCGATGAGTTTTTCTAAGAATTAATTCATG
AGCGGATACATATTTGAATGTATTTAGAAAAATAAACAAATAGGGGTTCCGCGCACATTTCCCCGAAAAG
TGCCACCTAAATTGTAAGCGTTAATATTTTGTTAAAATTCGCGTTAAATTTTTGTTAAATCAGCTCATTT
TTTAACCAATAGGCCGAAATCGGCAAAATCCCTTATAAATCAAAAGAATAGACCGAGATAGGGT
[37 nt withheld, positions 5595-5631]
AAAGAACGTGGACTCCAACGTCAAAGG
[49 nt withheld, positions 5659-5707]
T
[91 nt withheld, positions 5709-5799]
G
[124 nt withheld, positions 5801-5924]
CCCATTCGCCA
